>Addgene plasmid #193255 | pML2003 | addgene full sequence | sequence record 378047 | Addgene NGS Result
CAAACATGAGCAGATCCTCTACGCCGGACGCATCGTGGCCGGCATCACCGGCGCCACAGGTGCGGTTGCT
GGCGCCTATATCGCCGACATCACCGATGGGGAAGATCGGGCTCGCCACTTCGGGCTCATGAGCAAATATT
TTATCTGAGGTGCTTCCTCGCTCACAGAGGATAAGTCCCTAACTTTGACAATGCCTAGATCACCGTATAT
AATGCTAGCACTGACGAGACTACGAGCGGTCAACGCATGTGCTTTGCGTTCTGATGAGACAGTGATGTCG
AAACCGCCTCTACAAATAATTTTGTTTAACCCAATATTCGGTTTCTTAACTTTGCGGTGCGCTATGGCAC
ATCCACCACGGCTTAATGACGACAAACCGGTTATCTGGACGGTATCTGTAACGCGCCTGTTCGAGCTGTT
TCGCGATATCAGCCTCGAGTTTGATCACCTGGCGAACATTACCCCTATCCAGCTTGGCTTTGAAAAAGCG
GTGACCTACATCCACAAGAAACTGGCAAACGAACGCTGTGACGCCATCATCGCCGCTGGATCTAACGGCG
CGTACCTGAAAAGCCGCCTGTCAGTGCCAGTTATTTTGATTAAACCGAGCGGCTACGATGTGTTACAGGC
ACTGGCAAAAGCCGGAAAACTCACCTCTTCTATCGGCGTTGTCACTTATCAGGAAACTATTCCGGCACTG
GTGGCGTTTCAAAAAACCTTTAATTTGCGCCTCGATCAACGTAGCTACATTACCGAAGAAGATGCACGCG
GGCAGATTAACGAGCTAAAAGCTAACGGCACCGAAGCGGTGGTCGGCGCGGGGCTGATTACCGATCTGGC
AGAAGAAGCCGGAATGACCGGAATTTTTATCTATTCCGCCGCCACCGTGCGCCAGGCGTTCAGCGATGCG
CTGGATATGACGCGCATGTCGTTACGCCATAACACTCACGATGCCACCCGCAACGCCCTGAGAACTCGTT
ACGTGCTGGGCGATATGCTCGGTCAATCACCACAGATGGAACAAGTACGGCAGACTATTTTGCTGTATGC
CCGCTCCAGTGCAGCGGTGTTGATTGAGGGGGAAACGGGGACGGGCAAAGAGCTGGCGGCCCAGGCGATT
CATCGGGAATATTTTGCCCGCCACGATGCGCGACAGGGCAAAAAGTCGCATCCGTTTGTTGCAGTCAACT
GCGGGGCGATTGCCGAATCGCTGCTGGAAGCAGAACTGTTTGGCTATGAGGAAGGGGCGTTTACCGGCTC
GCGACGCGGCGGTCGCGCCGGGCTGTTTGAAATCGCCCACGGAGGTACGCTGTTTCTCGATGAGATTGGC
GAAATGCCGCTGCCGTTGCAGACCCGGCTGCTGCGGGTGCTGGAAGAAAAAGAGGTCACCCGCGTCGGCG
GGCATCAGCCTGTTCCGGTGGATGTGCGGGTCATTAGCGCCACTCACTGCAATCTGGAAGAAGATATGCG
GCAAGGGCAGTTTCGCCGTGACCTGTTTTATCGGCTGAGTATTTTGCGTCTGCAATTGCCACCACTGCGC
GAGCGGGTGGCGGATATTCTGCCACTGGCGGAAAGCTTTTTGAAAGTGTCTCTGGCGGCGCTCTCCACCC
CGTTTTCTGCCGCATTACGCCAGGGATTACAGGCAAGCGAAACCGTGCTGGTGCACTACGACTGGCCGGG
CAATATTCGTGAACTGCGCAATATGATGGAGCGACTGGCGCTATTTTTAAGTGTGGAACCGACGCCGGAT
TTAACGCCGCAATTTTTGCAGCTGCTACTGCCGGAACTGGCGCGCGAGTCGGCGAAAACTCCCGCTCCAC
GCTTACTGACACCACAACAGGCACTGGAGAAATTTAATGGCGATAAAACAGCAGCGGCGAATTATTTAGG
CATCAGCCGGACGACGTTCTGGCGGCGGCTGAAAAGCTGAGTGAAAAAAAAAAAACACCCTAACGGGTGT
TTTTTTTTTTTTGGTCTCCCATCGGCAGACCTCAGCGCTAGCGGAGTGTATACTAGCTTACTATGTTGGC
ACTGATGAGGGTGTCAGTGAAGTGCTTCATGTGGCAGGAGAAAAAAGGCTGCACCGGTGCGTCAGCAGAA
TATGTGATACAGGATATATTCCGCTTCCTCGCTCACTGACTCGCTACGCTCGGTCGTTCGACTGCGGCGA
GCGGAAATGGCTTACGAACGGGGCGGAGATTTCCCGGAAGATGCCAGGAAGATACTTAACAGGGAAGTGA
GAGGGCCGCGGCAAAGCCGTTTTTCCATAGGCTCCGCCCCCCTGACAAGCATCACGAAATCTGACGCTCA
AATCAGTGGTGGCGAAACCCGACAGGACTATAAAGATACCAGGCGTTTCCCCCTGGCGGCTCCCTCGTGC
GCTCTCCTGTTCCTGCCTTTCGGTTTACCGGTGTCATTCCGCTGTTATGGCCGCGTTTGTCTCATTCCAC
GCCTGACACTCAGTTCCGGGTAGGCAGTTCGCTCCAAGCTGGACTGTATGCACGAACCCCCCGTTCAGTC
CGACCGCTGCGCCTTATCCGGTAACTATCGTCTTGAGTCCAACCCGGAAAGACATGCAAAAGCACCACTG
GCAGCAGCCACTGGTAATTGATTTAGAGGAGTTAGTCTTGAAGTCATGCGCCGGTTAAGGCTAAACTGAA
AGGACAAGTTTTGGTGACTGCGCTCCTCCAAGCCAGTTACCTCGGTTCAAAGAGTTGGTAGCTCAGAGAA
CCTTCGAAAAACCGCCCTGCAAGGCGGTTTTTTCGTTTTCAGAGCAAGAGATTACGCGCAGACCAAAACG
ATCTCAAGAAGATCATCTTATTAAGGGGTCTGACGCTCAGTGGAACGAAAAATCAATCTAAAGTATATAT
GAGTAAACTTGGTCTGACAGTTACCTTAGAAAAACTCATCGAGCATCAAATGAAACTGCAATTTATTCAT
ATCAGGATTATCAATACCATATTTTTGAAAAAGCCGTTTCTGTAATGAAGGAGAAAACTCACCGAGGCAG
TTCCATAGGATGGCAAGATCCTGGTATCGGTCTGCGATTCCGACTCGTCCAACATCAATACAACCTATTA
ATTTCCCCTCGTCAAAAATAAGGTTATCAAGTGAGAAATCACCATGAGTGACGACTGAATCCGGTGAGAA
TGGCAAAAGCTTATGCATTTCTTTCCAGACTTGTTCAACAGGCCAGCCATTACGCTCGTCATCAAAATCA
CTCGCATCAACCAAACCGTTATTCATTCGTGATTGCGCCTGAGCGAGACGAAATACGCGATCGCTGTTAA
AAGGACAATTACAAACAGGAATCGAATGCAACCGGCGCAGGAACACTGCCAGCGCATCAACAATATTTTC
ACCTGAATCAGGATATTCTTCTAATACCTGGAATGCTGTTTTCCCGGGGATCGCAGTGGTGAGTAACCAT
GCATCATCAGGAGTACGGATAAAATGCTTGATGGTCGGAAGAGGCATAAATTCCGTCAGCCAGTTTAGTC
TGACCATCTCATCTGTAACATCATTGGCAACGCTACCTTTGCCATGTTTCAGAAACAACTCTGGCGCATC
GGGCTTCCCATACAATCGATAGATTGTCGCACCTGATTGCCCGACATTATCGCGAGCCCATTTATACCCA
TATAAATCAGCATCCATGTTGGAATTTAATCGCGGCCTGGAGCAAGACGTTTCCCGTTGAATATGGCTCA
TAACACCCCTTGTATTACTGTTTATGTAAGCAGACAGTTTTATTGTTCATGATGATATATTTTTATCTTG
TGCAATGTACATCAGAGATTTTGAGACACAACCAATTATTGAAGGCCTCCCTAACGGGGGGCCTTTTTTT
GTTTCTGGTCTCCCGCTTGTCTTGTTTCATAATTGTTGCAATGAAACGCGGTGAAACATTGCCTGAAACG
TTAACTGAAACGCATATTTGCGGATTAGTTCATGACTTTATCTCTAACAAATTGAAATTAAACATTTAAT
TTTATTAAGGCAATTGTGGCACACCCCTTGCTTTGTCTTTATCAACGCAAATAACAAGTTGATAACAAGC
TAGCAGGAGGAATTCACCTGAAGCTGTCACCGGATGTGCTTTCCGGTCTGATGAGTCCGTGAGGACGAAA
CAGCCTCTACAAATAATTTTGTTTAATACTAGAGAAAGAGGGGAAATACTAGATGGTGAGCAAGGGCGAG
GAGCTGTTCACCGGGGTGGTGCCCATCCTGGTCGAGCTGGACGGCGACGTAAACGGCCACAAGTTCAGCG
TGTCCGGCGAGGGCGAGGGCGATGCCACCTACGGCAAGCTGACCCTGAAGTTCATCTGCACCACAGGCAA
GCTGCCCGTGCCCTGGCCCACCCTCGTGACCACCTTCGGCTACGGCCTGCAATGCTTCGCCCGCTACCCC
GACCACATGAAGCTGCACGACTTCTTCAAGTCCGCCATGCCCGAAGGCTACGTCCAGGAGCGCACCATCT
TCTTCAAGGACGACGGCAACTACAAGACCCGCGCCGAGGTGAAGTTCGAGGGCGACACCCTGGTGAACCG
CATCGAGCTGAAGGGCATCGACTTCAAGGAGGACGGCAACATCCTGGGGCACAAGCTGGAGTACAACTAC
AACAGCCACAACGTCTATATCATGGCCGACAAGCAGAAGAACGGCATCAAGGTGAACTTCAAGATCCGCC
ACAACATCGAGGACGGCAGCGTGCAGCTCGCCGACCACTACCAGCAGAACACCCCAATCGGCGACGGCCC
CGTGCTGCTGCCCGACAACCACTACCTTAGCTACCAGTCCGCCCTGAGCAAAGACCCCAACGAGAAGCGC
GATCACATGGTCCTGCTGGAGTTCGTGACCGCCGCCGGGATCACTCTCGGCATGGACGAGCTGTACAAGT
AACTCGGTACCAAATTCCAGAAAAGAGGCCTCCCGAAAGGGGGGCCTTTTTTCGTTTTGGTCCAAATGAA
TGGCGGCGCGCCATCGAATGGCGCAAAACCTTTCGCGGTATGGCATGATAGCGCCCGGAAGAGAGTCAAT
TCAGGGTGGTGAATATGAAACCAGTAACGTTATACGATGTCGCAGAGTATGCCGGTGTCTCTTATCAGAC
CGTTTCCCGCGTGGTGAACCAGGCCAGCCACGTTTCTGCGAAAACGCGTGAAAAAGTGGAAGCGGCGATG
GCGGAGCTGAATTACATTCCCAACCGCGTGGCACAACAACTGGCGGGCAAACAGTCGTTGCTGATTGGCG
TTGCCACCTCCAGTCTGGCCCTGCACGCGCCGTCGCAAATTGTCGCGGCGATTAAATCTCGCGCCGATCA
ACTGGGTGCCAGCGTGGTGGTGTCGATGGTAGAACGAAGCGGCGTCGAAGCCTGTAAAGCGGCGGTGCAC
AATCTTCTCGCGCAACGCGTCAGTGGGCTGATCATTAACTATCCGCTGGATGACCAGGATGCCATTGCTG
TGGAAGCTGCCTGCACTAATGTTCCGGCGTTATTTCTTGATGTCTCTGACCAGACACCCATCAACAGTAT
TATTTTCTCCCATGAGGACGGTACGCGACTGGGCGTGGAGCATCTGGTCGCATTGGGTCACCAGCAAATC
GCGCTGTTAGCGGGCCCATTAAGTTCTGTCTCGGCGCGTCTGCGTCTGGCTGGCTGGCATAAATATCTCA
CTCGCAATCAAATTCAGCCGATAGCGGAACGGGAAGGCGACTGGAGTGCCATGTCCGGTTTTCAACAAAC
CATGCAAATGCTGAATGAGGGCATCGTTCCCACTGCGATGCTGGTTGCCAACGATCAGATGGCGCTGGGC
GCAATGCGCGCCATTACCGAGTCCGGGCTGCGCGTTGGTGCGGATATCTCGGTAGTGGGATACGACGATA
CCGAAGATAGCTCATGTTATATCCCGCCGTTAACCACCATCAAACAGGATTTTCGCCTGCTGGGGCAAAC
CAGCGTGGACCGCTTGCTGCAACTCTCTCAGGGCCAGGCGGTGAAGGGCAATCAGCTGTTGCCAGTCTCA
CTGGTGAAAAGAAAAACCACCCTGGCGCCCAATACGCAAACCGCCTCTCCCCGCGCGTTGGCCGATTCAT
TAATGCAGCTGGCACGACAGGTTTCCCGACTGGAAAGCGGGCAGTGACAATCCAGGAGGAAAAAAATGTC
CAGATTAGATAAAAGTAAAGTGATTAACAGCGCATTAGAGCTGCTTAATGAGGTCGGAATCGAAGGTTTA
ACAACCCGTAAACTCGCCCAGAAGCTAGGTGTAGAGCAGCCTACATTGTATTGGCATGTAAAAAATAAGC
GGGCTTTGCTCGACGCCTTAGCCATTGAGATGTTAGATAGGCACCATACTCACTTTTGCCCTTTAGAAGG
GGAAAGCTGGCAAGATTTTTTACGTAATAACGCTAAAAGTTTTAGATGTGCTTTACTAAGTCATCGCGAT
GGAGCAAAAGTACATTTAGGTACACGGCCTACAGAAAAACAGTATGAAACTCTCGAAAATCAATTAGCCT
TTTTATGCCAACAAGGTTTTTCACTAGAGAATGCATTATATGCACTCAGCGCTGTGGGGCATTTTACTTT
AGGTTGCGTATTGGAAGATCAAGAGCATCAAGTCGCTAAAGAAGAAAGGGAAACACCTACTACTGATAGT
ATGCCGCCATTATTACGACAAGCTATCGAATTATTTGATCACCAAGGTGCAGAGCCAGCCTTCTTATTCG
GCCTTGAATTGATCATATGCGGATTAGAAAAACAACTTAAATGTGAAAGTGGGTCCTAATAATTGGTAAC
GAATCAGACAATTGACGGCTCGAGGGAGTAGCATAGGGTTTGCAGAATCCCTGCTTCGTCCATTTGACAG
GCACATTATGCATCGATGATAAGCTGT
Features (pLannotate 1.2.2; 11 found; start..end, strand, type, name):
     14..325     +  CDS            tetA (fragment): TCR3_ECOLX - Experimental evidence at protein level: Swiss-Prot protein existence level 1. Resistance to tetracycline by an active tetracycline efflux. This is an energy-dependent process that decreases the accumulation of the antibiotic in whole cells. This protein functions as a metal- tetracycline/H(+) antiporter. From Escherichia coli. This protein is used as a marker in many commonly used cloning vectors, such as pBR322 and pACYC184.
    344..1927    +  CDS            prpR: PRPR_ECOLI - Also known as yahP. Experimental evidence at protein level: Swiss-Prot protein existence level 1. Involved in the transcriptional regulation of the propionate catabolism operon. From Escherichia coli (strain K12).
   2119..2174    -  rep_origin     RSF ori (fragment): Plasmids containing the RSF 1030 origin of replication can be propagated in E. coli cells that contain additional plasmids with compatible origins.
   2262..2807    -  rep_origin     p15A ori: Plasmids containing the medium-copy-number p15A origin of replication can be propagated in E. coli cells that contain a second plasmid with the ColE1 origin.
   2896..3711    -  CDS            KanR: aminoglycoside phosphotransferase; aph(3')-Ia; confers resistance to kanamycin in bacteria or G418 (Geneticin®) in eukaryotes
   4084..4133    +  misc_RNA       sTRSV HHRz: hammerhead ribozyme from the tobacco ringspot virus satellite RNA (Khvorova et al., 2003)
   4183..4902    +  CDS            EYFP: enhanced YFP mammalian codon-optimized
   4981..5054    +  promoter       lacI promoter (fragment): lacI
   5055..6134    +  CDS            lacI: LACI_ECOLI - Experimental evidence at protein level: Swiss-Prot protein existence level 1. Repressor of the lactose operon. Binds allolactose as an inducer. From Escherichia coli (strain K12).
   6156..6776    +  CDS            tetR: TETR2_ECOLX - Experimental evidence at protein level: Swiss-Prot protein existence level 1. TetR is the repressor of the tetracycline resistance element; its N-terminal region forms a helix-turn-helix structure and binds DNA. Binding of tetracycline to TetR reduces the repressor affinity for the tetracycline resistance gene (tetA) promoter operator sites. From Escherichia coli.
   6872..3       -  promoter       tet promoter (fragment) (across the origin): E. coli promoter for tetracycline efflux protein gene
