[The description below was written by a language model from this plasmid's Addgene catalogue record and pLannotate feature annotations shown in this document.]
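Description:
pML2003 is a bacterial synthetic-biology plasmid of about 6.9 kb that implements a transcription factor-based propionate biosensor with a fluorescent readout. It is built on the pAN1201 backbone, replicates from a p15A origin (catalogued as low copy; p15A is compatible with ColE1-type plasmids), and is selected with kanamycin through an aminoglycoside phosphotransferase gene. The associated work concerns metabolite biosensor design in E. coli Nissle 1917, and the plasmid is propagated in a standard E. coli cloning strain.

The sensor consists of two modules. The first expresses prpR, the E. coli K-12 transcriptional regulator of the propionate catabolism operon, from a synthetic promoter designated P6. The second places eYFP under the PrpR-responsive promoter Pprp, so that fluorescence reports regulator activity in response to propionate. Upstream of the eYFP coding sequence the annotation finds an sTRSV hammerhead ribozyme, a self-cleaving element commonly used as an insulator to remove promoter-derived 5′ leader RNA and make reporter translation less dependent on promoter context. The P6 and Pprp promoters themselves are named in the catalogue fields but were not picked up in the automated feature table.

The annotated sequence also carries lacI with a fragment of its native promoter, followed by tetR, plus short fragments of tetA, the tet promoter and an RSF origin. These are probably backbone-derived, although the record does not assign them a role in the propionate sensor. The plasmid is suited to measuring propionate dose-response behaviour by fluorescence and to comparing biosensor design variants.
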