Addgene plasmid #193255: pML2003
Purpose: Propionate sensor expressing eYFP reporter
Depositing lab: Lauren Andrews. Depositing organization: University of Massachusetts, Amherst. Publication: Surveying the Genetic Design Space for Transcription Factor-Based Metabolite Biosensors: Synthetic Gamma-Aminobutyric Acid and Propionate Biosensors in E. coli Nissle 1917. Lebovich M, Andrews LB. Front Bioeng Biotechnol. 2022 Aug 25;10:938056. doi: 10.3389/fbioe.2022.938056. eCollection 2022. PubMed 36091463.
Backbone
  Vector backbone: pAN1201
  Total vector size (bp): 6884
  Vector type: Synthetic Biology
Growth in bacteria
  Bacterial resistance: Kanamycin, 50 μg/mL
  Growth temperature: 37°C
  Growth strain: DH5alpha
  Copy number: Low Copy
Gene/Insert 1
  Gene/Insert name: prpR
  Insert size (bp): 1587
  Promoter: Synthetic promoter P6
  Cloning method: Restriction Enzyme; 5′ cloning site SapI (destroyed during cloning); 3′ cloning site SapI (destroyed during cloning)
  Sequencing primers: 5′ unknown
Gene/Insert 2
  Gene/Insert name: eYFP
  Insert size (bp): 720
  Promoter: Pprp
  Cloning method: Restriction Enzyme; 5′ cloning site BbsI (destroyed during cloning); 3′ cloning site BbsI (destroyed during cloning)
  Sequencing primers: 5′ TGGCTCATAACACCCCTTG
Terms and licenses: Academic/Nonprofit Terms; Industry Terms: Not Available to Industry
How to cite: pML2003 was a gift from Lauren Andrews (Addgene plasmid # 193255 ; http://n2t.net/addgene:193255 ; RRID:Addgene_193255)
